Addgene plasmid #20148: YFP-tagged FRB (YR)
Depositing lab: Tobias Meyer. Publication: An inducible translocation strategy to rapidly activate and inhibit small GTPase signaling pathways. Inoue T, Heo WD, Grimley JS, Wandless TJ, Meyer T. Nat Methods. 2005 Jun . 2(6):415-8. 10.1038/nmeth763 PubMed 15908919.
Backbone
  Vector backbone: EYFP-C1
  Backbone manufacturer: Clontech
  Backbone size w/o insert (bp): 4733
  Vector type: Mammalian Expression
  Selectable markers: Neomycin (select with G418)
Growth in bacteria
  Bacterial resistance: Kanamycin, 50 μg/mL
  Growth temperature: 37°C
  Growth strain: DH5alpha
  Copy number: High Copy
Gene/Insert
  Gene/Insert name: YFP-FRB (YR)
  Species: H. sapiens (human)
  Cloning method: Restriction Enzyme; 5′ cloning site Xba1 (unknown if destroyed); 3′ cloning site Xba1 (unknown if destroyed)
  Sequencing primers: 5′ n/a
Terms and licenses: Academic/Nonprofit Terms; Industry Terms: Not Available to Industry
How to cite: YFP-tagged FRB (YR) was a gift from Tobias Meyer (Addgene plasmid # 20148 ; http://n2t.net/addgene:20148 ; RRID:Addgene_20148)
