[The description below was written by a language model from this plasmid's Addgene catalogue record and pLannotate feature annotations shown in this document.]
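Description:
YFP-tagged FRB (YR) is a mammalian expression plasmid built on the Clontech EYFP-C1 backbone, about 5.0 kb in the sequenced record. It replicates in E. coli from a high-copy ColE1/pUC-type origin and also carries an f1 origin for single-stranded DNA production. A single NeoR/KanR (Tn5 aminoglycoside phosphotransferase) gene serves both hosts. The bacterial bla promoter drives it for kanamycin selection. The SV40 enhancer/early promoter, with the HSV TK polyadenylation signal, drives it for G418 selection of stably transfected mammalian cells. The short ble, bGH poly(A) and SV40 large T antigen fragments in the annotation are most likely incidental sequence matches within backbone sequence rather than functional elements.

The payload is a fusion gene expressed from the human CMV immediate-early enhancer and promoter and terminated by the SV40 poly(A) signal. EYFP lies at the N-terminus. It is followed by the residual multiple cloning site as a linker and then by the human FKBP-rapamycin binding (FRB) domain of FRAP/mTOR, which the record says was inserted at an XbaI site. The feature table identifies the domain as the T2098L variant, which can bind synthetic rapamycin analogues such as AP21967 as well as rapamycin.

FRB heterodimerises with FKBP only when such a ligand is present. A fluorescent FRB protein of this kind therefore serves as one half of a chemically induced dimerisation system. The associated publication concerns an inducible translocation strategy for rapidly activating or inhibiting small GTPase signalling. The record does not state the FKBP-fused partner construct used with this plasmid.
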