Features (pLannotate 1.2.2; 15 found; start..end, strand, type, name):
     61..364     +  enhancer       CMV enhancer: human cytomegalovirus immediate early enhancer
    365..568     +  promoter       CMV promoter: human cytomegalovirus (CMV) immediate early promoter
    613..1329    +  CDS            EYFP: EYFP is a basic (constitutively fluorescent) green/yellow fluorescent protein published in 1996, derived from Aequorea victoria. It is reported to be a very rapidly-maturing weak dimer with high acid sensitivity.
   1330..1395    +  misc_feature   MCS: multiple cloning site
   1408..1686    +  CDS            FRB*: T2098L mutant of FKBP-rapamycin binding domain of human FRAP binds synthetic ligands such as AP21967
   1697..1781    +  CDS            large T antigen (fragment): large T antigen from SV40 (simian virus 40)
   1804..1925    +  polyA_signal   SV40 poly(A) signal: SV40 polyadenylation signal
   1959..2387    -  rep_origin     f1 ori (sequence partly withheld): f1 bacteriophage origin of replication; arrow indicates direction of (+) strand synthesis
   2414..2518    +  promoter       AmpR promoter: bla
   2520..2877    +  promoter       SV40 promoter: SV40 enhancer and early promoter
   2912..3706    +  CDS            NeoR/KanR: aminoglycoside phosphotransferase from Tn5; aph(3')-II (or nptII); confers resistance to neomycin, kanamycin, and G418 (Geneticin®)
   3727..3879    +  CDS            ble (fragment): BLE_KLEPN - Experimental evidence at protein level: Swiss-Prot protein existence level 1. Binding protein with a strong affinity to the bleomycin family of antibiotics. Binds to CL990; an antimitotic-antibiotic compound. From Klebsiella pneumoniae.
   3938..3985    +  polyA_signal   HSV TK poly(A) signal: herpes simplex virus thymidine kinase polyadenylation signal (Cole and Stacy, 1985)
   4076..4092    -  polyA_signal   bGH poly(A) signal (fragment): bovine growth hormone polyadenylation signal
   4314..4902    +  rep_origin     ori: high-copy-number ColE1/pMB1/pBR322/pUC origin of replication
>Addgene plasmid #20148 | YFP-tagged FRB (YR) | addgene full sequence | sequence record 257672 | Addgene NGS Result
TAGTTATTAATAGTAATCAATTACGGGGTCATTAGTTCATAGCCCATATATGGAGTTCCGCGTTACATAA
CTTACGGTAAATGGCCCGCCTGGCTGACCGCCCAACGACCCCCGCCCATTGACGTCAATAATGACGTATG
TTCCCATAGTAACGCCAATAGGGACTTTCCATTGACGTCAATGGGTGGAGTATTTACGGTAAACTGCCCA
CTTGGCAGTACATCAAGTGTATCATATGCCAAGTACGCCCCCTATTGACGTCAATGACGGTAAATGGCCC
GCCTGGCATTATGCCCAGTACATGACCTTATGGGACTTTCCTACTTGGCAGTACATCTACGTATTAGTCA
TCGCTATTACCATGGTGATGCGGTTTTGGCAGTACATCAATGGGCGTGGATAGCGGTTTGACTCACGGGG
ATTTCCAAGTCTCCACCCCATTGACGTCAATGGGAGTTTGTTTTGGCACCAAAATCAACGGGACTTTCCA
AAATGTCGTAACAACTCCGCCCCATTGACGCAAATGGGCGGTAGGCGTGTACGGTGGGAGGTCTATATAA
GCAGAGCTGGTTTAGTGAACCGTCAGATCCGCTAGCGCTACCGGTCGCCACCATGGTGAGCAAGGGCGAG
GAGCTGTTCACCGGGGTGGTGCCCATCCTGGTCGAGCTGGACGGCGACGTAAACGGCCACAAGTTCAGCG
TGTCCGGCGAGGGCGAGGGCGATGCCACCTACGGCAAGCTGACCCTGAAGTTCATCTGCACCACCGGCAA
GCTGCCCGTGCCCTGGCCCACCCTCGTGACCACCTTCGGCTACGGCCTGCAGTGCTTCGCCCGCTACCCC
GACCACATGAAGCAGCACGACTTCTTCAAGTCCGCCATGCCCGAAGGCTACGTCCAGGAGCGCACCATCT
TCTTCAAGGACGACGGCAACTACAAGACCCGCGCCGAGGTGAAGTTCGAGGGCGACACCCTGGTGAACCG
CATCGAGCTGAAGGGCATCGACTTCAAGGAGGACGGCAACATCCTGGGGCACAAGCTGGAGTACAACTAC
AACAGCCACAACGTCTATATCATGGCCGACAAGCAGAAGAACGGCATCAAGGTGAACTTCAAGATCCGCC
ACAACATCGAGGACGGCAGCGTGCAGCTCGCCGACCACTACCAGCAGAACACCCCCATCGGCGACGGCCC
CGTGCTGCTGCCCGACAACCACTACCTGAGCTACCAGTCCGCCCTGAGCAAAGACCCCAACGAGAAGCGC
GATCACATGGTCCTGCTGGAGTTCGTGACCGCCGCCGGGATCACTCTCGGCATGGACGAGCTGTACAAGT
CCGGACTCAGATCTCGAGCTCAAGCTTCGAATTCTGCAGTCGACGGTACCGCGGGCCCGGGATCCACCGG
ATCTAGAATCCTCTGGCATGAGATGTGGCATGAAGGCCTGGAAGAGGCATCTCGTTTGTACTTTGGGGAA
AGGAACGTGAAAGGCATGTTTGAGGTGCTGGAGCCCTTGCATGCTATGATGGAACGGGGCCCCCAGACTC
TGAAGGAAACATCCTTTAATCAGGCCTATGGTCGAGATTTAATGGAGGCCCAAGAGTGGTGCAGGAAGTA
CATGAAATCAGGGAATGTCAAGGACCTCCTCCAAGCCTGGGACCTCTATTATCATGTGTTCCGACGAATC
TCAAAGACTAGATAACTGATCATAATCAGCCATACCACATTTGTAGAGGTTTTACTTGCTTTAAAAAACC
TCCCACACCTCCCCCTGAACCTGAAACATAAAATGAATGCAATTGTTGTTGTTAACTTGTTTATTGCAGC
TTATAATGGTTACAAATAAAGCAATAGCATCACAAATTTCACAAATAAAGCATTTTTTTCACTGCATTCT
AGTTGTGGTTTGTCCAAACTCATCAATGTATCTTAAGGCGTAAATTGTAAGCGTTAATATTTTGTTAAAA
TTCGCGTTAAATTTTTGTTAAATCAGCTCATTTTTTAACCAATAGGCCGAAATCGGCAAAATCCCTTATA
AATCAAAAGAATAGACCGAGATAGGGT
[37 nt withheld, positions 2058-2094]
AAAGAACGTGGACTCCAACGTCAAAGG
[49 nt withheld, positions 2122-2170]
T
[91 nt withheld, positions 2172-2262]
G
[124 nt withheld, positions 2264-2387]
CAGGTGGCACTTTTCGGGGAAATGTGCGCGGAACCCCTATTTGTTTATTTTTCTAAATACATTCAAATAT
GTATCCGCTCATGAGACAATAACCCTGATAAATGCTTCAATAATATTGAAAAAGGAAGAGTCCTGAGGCG
GAAAGAACCAGCTGTGGAATGTGTGTCAGTTAGGGTGTGGAAAGTCCCCAGGCTCCCCAGCAGGCAGAAG
TATGCAAAGCATGCATCTCAATTAGTCAGCAACCAGGTGTGGAAAGTCCCCAGGCTCCCCAGCAGGCAGA
AGTATGCAAAGCATGCATCTCAATTAGTCAGCAACCATAGTCCCGCCCCTAACTCCGCCCATCCCGCCCC
TAACTCCGCCCAGTTCCGCCCATTCTCCGCCCCATGGCTGACTAATTTTTTTTATTTATGCAGAGGCCGA
GGCCGCCTCGGCCTCTGAGCTATTCCAGAAGTAGTGAGGAGGCTTTTTTGGAGGCCTAGGCTTTTGCAAA
GATCGATCAAGAGACAGGATGAGGATCGTTTCGCATGATTGAACAAGATGGATTGCACGCAGGTTCTCCG
GCCGCTTGGGTGGAGAGGCTATTCGGCTATGACTGGGCACAACAGACAATCGGCTGCTCTGATGCCGCCG
TGTTCCGGCTGTCAGCGCAGGGGCGCCCGGTTCTTTTTGTCAAGACCGACCTGTCCGGTGCCCTGAATGA
ACTGCAAGACGAGGCAGCGCGGCTATCGTGGCTGGCCACGACGGGCGTTCCTTGCGCAGCTGTGCTCGAC
GTTGTCACTGAAGCGGGAAGGGACTGGCTGCTATTGGGCGAAGTGCCGGGGCAGGATCTCCTGTCATCTC
ACCTTGCTCCTGCCGAGAAAGTATCCATCATGGCTGATGCAATGCGGCGGCTGCATACGCTTGATCCGGC
TACCTGCCCATTCGACCACCAAGCGAAACATCGCATCGAGCGAGCACGTACTCGGATGGAAGCCGGTCTT
GTCGATCAGGATGATCTGGACGAAGAGCATCAGGGGCTCGCGCCAGCCGAACTGTTCGCCAGGCTCAAGG
CGAGCATGCCCGACGGCGAGGATCTCGTCGTGACCCATGGCGATGCCTGCTTGCCGAATATCATGGTGGA
AAATGGCCGCTTTTCTGGATTCATCGACTGTGGCCGGCTGGGTGTGGCGGACCGCTATCAGGACATAGCG
TTGGCTACCCGTGATATTGCTGAAGAGCTTGGCGGCGAATGGGCTGACCGCTTCCTCGTGCTTTACGGTA
TCGCCGCTCCCGATTCGCAGCGCATCGCCTTCTATCGCCTTCTTGACGAGTTCTTCTGAGCGGGACTCTG
GGGTTCGAAATGACCGACCAAGCGACGCCCAACCTGCCATCACGAGATTTCGATTCCACCGCCGCCTTCT
ATGAAAGGTTGGGCTTCGGAATCGTTTTCCGGGACGCCGGCTGGATGATCCTCCAGCGCGGGGATCTCAT
GCTGGAGTTCTTCGCCCACCCTAGGGGGAGGCTAACTGAAACACGGAAGGAGACAATACCGGAAGGAACC
CGCGCTATGACGGCAATAAAAAGACAGAATAAAACGCACGGTGTTGGGTCGTTTGTTCATAAACGCGGGG
TTCGGTCCCAGGGCTGGCACTCTGTCGATACCCCACCGAGACCCCATTGGGGCCAATACGCCCGCGTTTC
TTCCTTTTCCCCACCCCACCCCCCAAGTTCGGGTGAAGGCCCAGGGCTCGCAGCCAACGTCGGGGCGGCA
GGCCCTGCCATAGCCTCAGGTTACTCATATATACTTTAGATTGATTTAAAACTTCATTTTTAATTTAAAA
GGATCTAGGTGAAGATCCTTTTTGATAATCTCATGACCAAAATCCCTTAACGTGAGTTTTCGTTCCACTG
AGCGTCAGACCCCGTAGAAAAGATCAAAGGATCTTCTTGAGATCCTTTTTTTCTGCGCGTAATCTGCTGC
TTGCAAACAAAAAAACCACCGCTACCAGCGGTGGTTTGTTTGCCGGATCAAGAGCTACCAACTCTTTTTC
CGAAGGTAACTGGCTTCAGCAGAGCGCAGATACCAAATACTGTTCTTCTAGTGTAGCCGTAGTTAGGCCA
CCACTTCAAGAACTCTGTAGCACCGCCTACATACCTCGCTCTGCTAATCCTGTTACCAGTGGCTGCTGCC
AGTGGCGATAAGTCGTGTCTTACCGGGTTGGACTCAAGACGATAGTTACCGGATAAGGCGCAGCGGTCGG
GCTGAACGGGGGGTTCGTGCACACAGCCCAGCTTGGAGCGAACGACCTACACCGAACTGAGATACCTACA
GCGTGAGCTATGAGAAAGCGCCACGCTTCCCGAAGGGAGAAAGGCGGACAGGTATCCGGTAAGCGGCAGG
GTCGGAACAGGAGAGCGCACGAGGGAGCTTCCAGGGGGAAACGCCTGGTATCTTTATAGTCCTGTCGGGT
TTCGCCACCTCTGACTTGAGCGTCGATTTTTGTGATGCTCGTCAGGGGGGCGGAGCCTATGGAAAAACGC
CAGCAACGCGGCCTTTTTACGGTTCCTGGCCTTTTGCTGGCCTTTTGCTCACATGTTCTTTCCTGCGTTA
TCCCCTGATTCTGTGGATAACCGTATTACCGCCATGCAT
