>Addgene plasmid #20148 | YFP-tagged FRB (YR) | addgene partial sequence | sequence record 26027 | 20148 with CMV-F
GCAGAGCTGGTTTAGTGAACCGTCAGATCCGCTAGCGCTACCGGTCGCCACCATGGTGAGCAAGGGCGAG
GAGCTGTTCACCGGGGTGGTGCCCATCCTGGTCGAGCTGGACGGCGACGTAAACGGCCACAAGTTCAGCG
TGTCCGGCGAGGGCGAGGGCGATGCCACCTACGGCAAGCTGACCCTGAAGTTCATCTGCACCACCGGCAA
GCTGCCCGTGCCCTGGCCCACCCTCGTGACCACCTTCGGCTACGGCCTGCAGTGCTTCGCCCGCTACCCC
GACCACATGAAGCAGCACGACTTCTTCAAGTCCGCCATGCCCGAAGGCTACGTCCAGGAGCGCACCATCT
TCTTCAAGGACGACGGCAACTACAAGACCCGCGCCGAGGTGAAGTTCGAGGGCGACACCCTGGTGAACCG
CATCGAGCTGAAGGGCATCGACTTCAAGGAGGACGGCAACATCCTGGGGCACAAGCTGGAGTACAACTAC
AACAGCCACAACGTCTATATCATGGCCGACAAGCAGAAGAACGGCATCAAGGTGAACTTCAAGATCCGCC
ACAACATCGAGGACGGCAGCGTGCAGCTCGCCGACCACTACCAGCAGAACACCCCCATCGGCGACGGCCC
CGTGCTGCTGCCCGACAACCACTACCTGAGCTACCAGTCCGCCCTGAGCAAAGACCCC
