>Addgene plasmid #20148 | YFP-tagged FRB (YR) | addgene partial sequence | sequence record 26028 | 20148 with EGFP-C
TCGGCNTGGACGAGCTGTACAAGTCCGGACTCAGATCTCGAGCTCAAGCTTCGAATTCTGCAGTCGACGG
TACCGCGGGCCCGGGATCCACCGGATCTAGAATCCTCTGGCATGAGATGTGGCATGAAGGCCTGGAAGAG
GCATCTCGTTTGTACTTTGGGGAAAGGAACGTGAAAGGCATGTTTGAGGTGCTGGAGCCCTTGCATGCTA
TGATGGAACGGGGCCCCCAGACTCTGAAGGAAACATCCTTTAATCAGGCCTATGGTCGAGATTTAATGGA
GGCCCAAGAGTGGTGCAGGAAGTACATGAAATCAGGGAATGTCAAGGACCTCCTCCAAGCCTGGGACCTC
TATTATCATGTGTTCCGACGAATCTCAAAGACTAGATAACTGATCATAATCAGCCATACCACATTTGTAG
AGGTTTTACTTGCTTTAAAAAACCTCCCACACCTCCCCCTGAACCTGAAACATAAAATGAATGCAATTGT
TGTTGTTAACTTGTTTATTGCAGCTTATAATGGTTACAAATAAAGCAATAGCATCACAAATTTCACAAAT
AAAGCATTTTTTTCACTGCATTCTAGTTGTGGTTTGTCCAAACTCATCAATGTATCTTAAGGCGTAAATT
GTAAGCGTTAATATTTTGTTAAAATTCGCGTTAAATTTTTGTTAAATCAGCTCATTTTTTAACCAATAGG
CCGAAATCGGCAAAATCCCTTATAAATCAAAANAATAGANCGAGANAGGGTTGANTGTTGTTCCNNTTGG
AN
